>Addgene plasmid #77863 | PRKDC gRNA (BRDN0001149438) | addgene full sequence | sequence record 188546 | Addgene Assembled Sequence
CCCGGGTGCAAAGATGGATAAAGTTTTAAACAGAGAGGAATCTTTGCAGCTAATGGACCTTCTAGGTCTT
GAAAGGAGTGGGAATTGGCTCCGGTGCCCGTCAGTGGGCAGAGCGCACATCGCCCACAGTCCCCGAGAAG
TTGGGGGGAGGGGTCGGCAATTGATCCGGTGCCTAGAGAAGGTGGCGCGGGGTAAACTGGGAAAGTGATG
TCGTGTACTGGCTCCGCCTTTTTCCCGAGGGTGGGGGAGAACCGTATATAAGTGCAGTAGTCGCCGTGAA
CGTTCTTTTTCGCAACGGGTTTGCCGCCAGAACACAGGTAAGTGCCGTGTGTGGTTCCCGCGGGCCTGGC
CTCTTTACGGGTTATGGCCCTTGCGTGCCTTGAATTACTTCCACCTGGCTGCAGTACGTGATTCTTGATC
CCGAGCTTCGGGTTGGAAGTGGGTGGGAGAGTTCGAGGCCTTGCGCTTAAGGAGCCCCTTCGCCTCGTGC
TTGAGTTGAGGCCTGGCCTGGGCGCTGGGGCCGCCGCGTGCGAATCTGGTGGCACCTTCGCGCCTGTCTC
GCTGCTTTCGATAAGTCTCTAGCCATTTAAAATTTTTGATGACCTGCTGCGACGCTTTTTTTCTGGCAAG
ATAGTCTTGTAAATGCGGGCCAAGATCTGCACACTGGTATTTCGGTTTTTGGGGCCGCGGGCGGCGACGG
GGCCCGTGCGTCCCAGCGCACATGTTCGGCGAGGCGGGGCCTGCGAGCGCGGCCACCGAGAATCGGACGG
GGGTAGTCTCAAGCTGGCCGGCCTGCTCTGGTGCCTGGCCTCGCGCCGCCGTGTATCGCCCCGCCCTGGG
CGGCAAGGCTGGCCCGGTCGGCACCAGTTGCGTGAGCGGAAAGATGGCCGCTTCCCGGCCCTGCTGCAGG
GAGCTCAAAATGGAGGACGCGGCGCTCGGGAGAGCGGGCGGGTGAGTCACCCACACAAAGGAAAAGGGCC
TTTCCGTCCTCAGCCGTCGCTTCATGTGACTCCACGGAGTACCGGGCGCCGTCCAGGCACCTCGATTAGT
TCTCGAGCTTTTGGAGTACGTCGTCTTTAGGTTGGGGGGAGGGGTTTTATGCGATGGAGTTTCCCCACAC
TGAGTGGGTGGAGACTGAAGTTAGGCCAGCTTGGCACTTGATGTAATTCTCCTTGGAATTTGCCCTTTTT
GAGTTTGGATCTTGGTTCATTCTCAAGCCTCAGACAGTGGTTCAAAGTTTTTTTCTTCCATTTCAGGTGT
CGTGACGTACGGCCACCATGACCGAGTACAAGCCCACGGTGCGCCTCGCCACCCGCGACGACGTCCCCAG
GGCCGTACGCACCCTCGCCGCCGCGTTCGCCGACTACCCCGCCACGCGCCACACCGTCGATCCGGACCGC
CACATCGAGCGGGTCACCGAGCTGCAAGAACTCTTCCTCACGCGCGTCGGGCTCGACATCGGCAAGGTGT
GGGTCGCGGACGACGGCGCCGCCGTGGCGGTCTGGACCACGCCGGAGAGCGTCGAAGCGGGGGCGGTGTT
CGCCGAGATCGGCCCGCGCATGGCCGAGTTGAGCGGTTCCCGGCTGGCCGCGCAGCAACAGATGGAAGGC
CTCCTGGCGCCGCACCGGCCCAAGGAGCCCGCGTGGTTCCTGGCCACCGTCGGAGTCTCGCCCGACCACC
AGGGCAAGGGTCTGGGCAGCGCCGTCGTGCTCCCCGGAGTGGAGGCGGCCGAGCGCGCCGGGGTGCCCGC
CTTCCTGGAGACCTCCGCGCCCCGCAACCTCCCCTTCTACGAGCGGCTCGGCTTCACCGTCACCGCCGAC
GTCGAGGTGCCCGAAGGACCGCGCACCTGGTGCATGACCCGCAAGCCCGGTGCCTGAACGCGTTAAGTCG
ACAATCAACCTCTGGATTACAAAATTTGTGAAAGATTGACTGGTATTCTTAACTATGTTGCTCCTTTTAC
GCTATGTGGATACGCTGCTTTAATGCCTTTGTATCATGCTATTGCTTCCCGTATGGCTTTCATTTTCTCC
TCCTTGTATAAATCCTGGTTGCTGTCTCTTTATGAGGAGTTGTGGCCCGTTGTCAGGCAACGTGGCGTGG
TGTGCACTGTGTTTGCTGACGCAACCCCCACTGGTTGGGGCATTGCCACCACCTGTCAGCTCCTTTCCGG
GACTTTCGCTTTCCCCCTCCCTATTGCCACGGCGGAACTCATCGCCGCCTGCCTTGCCCGCTGCTGGACA
GGGGCTCGGCTGTTGGGCACTGACAATTCCGTGGTGTTGTCGGGGAAATCATCGTCCTTTCCTTGGCTGC
TCGCCTGTGTTGCCACCTGGATTCTGCGCGGGACGTCCTTCTGCTACGTCCCTTCGGCCCTCAATCCAGC
GGACCTTCCTTCCCGCGGCCTGCTGCCGGCTCTGCGGCCTCTTCCGCGTCTTCGCCTTCGCCCTCAGACG
AGTCGGATCTCCCTTTGGGCCGCCTCCCCGCGTCGACTTTAAGACCAATGACTTACAAGGCAGCTGTAGA
TCTTAGCCACTTTTTAAAAGAAAAGGGGGGACTGGAAGGGCTAATTCACTCCCAACGAAGACAAGATCTG
CTTTTTGCTTGTACTGGGTCTCTCTGGTTAGACCAGATCTGAGCCTGGGAGCTCTCTGGCTAACTAGGGA
ACCCACTGCTTAAGCCTCAATAAAGCTTGCCTTGAGTGCTTCAAGTAGTGTGTGCCCGTCTGTTGTGTGA
CTCTGGTAACTAGAGATCCCTCAGACCCTTTTAGTCAGTGTGGAAAATCTCTAGCAGTACGTATAGTAGT
TCATGTCATCTTATTATTCAGTATTTATAACTTGCAAAGAAATGAATATCAGAGAGTGAGAGGAACTTGT
TTATTGCAGCTTATAATGGTTACAAATAAAGCAATAGCATCACAAATTTCACAAATAAAGCATTTTTTTC
ACTGCATTCTAGTTGTGGTTTGTCCAAACTCATCAATGTATCTTATCATGTCTGGCTCTAGCTATCCCGC
CCCTAACTCCGCCCATCCCGCCCCTAACTCCGCCCAGTTCCGCCCATTCTCCGCCCCATGGCTGACTAAT
TTTTTTTATTTATGCAGAGGCCGAGGCCGCCTCGGCCTCTGAGCTATTCCAGAAGTAGTGAGGAGGCTTT
TTTGGAGGCCTAGGGACGTACCCAATTCGCCCTATAGTGAGTCGTATTACGCGCGCTCACTGGCCGTCGT
TTTACAACGTCGTGACTGGGAAAACCCTGGCGTTACCCAACTTAATCGCCTTGCAGCACATCCCCCTTTC
GCCAGCTGGCGTAATAGCGAAGAGGCCCGCACCGATCGCCCTTCCCAACAGTTGCGCAGCCTGAATGGCG
AATGGG
[124 nt withheld, positions 3367-3490]
C
[91 nt withheld, positions 3492-3582]
A
[49 nt withheld, positions 3584-3632]
CCTTTGACGTTGGAGTCCACGTTCTTT
[37 nt withheld, positions 3660-3696]
ACCCTATCTCGGTCTATTCTTTTGATTTATAAGGGATTTTGCCGATTTCGGCCTATTGGTTAAAAAATGA
GCTGATTTAACAAAAATTTAACGCGAATTTTAACAAAATATTAACGCTTACAATTTAGGTGGCACTTTTC
GGGGAAATGTGCGCGGAACCCCTATTTGTTTATTTTTCTAAATACATTCAAATATGTATCCGCTCATGAG
ACAATAACCCTGATAAATGCTTCAATAATATTGAAAAAGGAAGAGTATGAGTATTCAACATTTCCGTGTC
GCCCTTATTCCCTTTTTTGCGGCATTTTGCCTTCCTGTTTTTGCTCACCCAGAAACGCTGGTGAAAGTAA
AAGATGCTGAAGATCAGTTGGGTGCACGAGTGGGTTACATCGAACTGGATCTCAACAGCGGTAAGATCCT
TGAGAGTTTTCGCCCCGAAGAACGTTTTCCAATGATGAGCACTTTTAAAGTTCTGCTATGTGGCGCGGTA
TTATCCCGTATTGACGCCGGGCAAGAGCAACTCGGTCGCCGCATACACTATTCTCAGAATGACTTGGTTG
AGTACTCACCAGTCACAGAAAAGCATCTTACGGATGGCATGACAGTAAGAGAATTATGCAGTGCTGCCAT
AACCATGAGTGATAACACTGCGGCCAACTTACTTCTGACAACGATCGGAGGACCGAAGGAGCTAACCGCT
TTTTTGCACAACATGGGGGATCATGTAACTCGCCTTGATCGTTGGGAACCGGAGCTGAATGAAGCCATAC
CAAACGACGAGCGTGACACCACGATGCCTGTAGCAATGGCAACAACGTTGCGCAAACTATTAACTGGCGA
ACTACTTACTCTAGCTTCCCGGCAACAATTAATAGACTGGATGGAGGCGGATAAAGTTGCAGGACCACTT
CTGCGCTCGGCCCTTCCGGCTGGCTGGTTTATTGCTGATAAATCTGGAGCCGGTGAGCGTGGGTCTCGCG
GTATCATTGCAGCACTGGGGCCAGATGGTAAGCCCTCCCGTATCGTAGTTATCTACACGACGGGGAGTCA
GGCAACTATGGATGAACGAAATAGACAGATCGCTGAGATAGGTGCCTCACTGATTAAGCATTGGTAACTG
TCAGACCAAGTTTACTCATATATACTTTAGATTGATTTAAAACTTCATTTTTAATTTAAAAGGATCTAGG
TGAAGATCCTTTTTGATAATCTCATGACCAAAATCCCTTAACGTGAGTTTTCGTTCCACTGAGCGTCAGA
CCCCGTAGAAAAGATCAAAGGATCTTCTTGAGATCCTTTTTTTCTGCGCGTAATCTGCTGCTTGCAAACA
AAAAAACCACCGCTACCAGCGGTGGTTTGTTTGCCGGATCAAGAGCTACCAACTCTTTTTCCGAAGGTAA
CTGGCTTCAGCAGAGCGCAGATACCAAATACTGTTCTTCTAGTGTAGCCGTAGTTAGGCCACCACTTCAA
GAACTCTGTAGCACCGCCTACATACCTCGCTCTGCTAATCCTGTTACCAGTGGCTGCTGCCAGTGGCGAT
AAGTCGTGTCTTACCGGGTTGGACTCAAGACGATAGTTACCGGATAAGGCGCAGCGGTCGGGCTGAACGG
GGGGTTCGTGCACACAGCCCAGCTTGGAGCGAACGACCTACACCGAACTGAGATACCTACAGCGTGAGCT
ATGAGAAAGCGCCACGCTTCCCGAAGGGAGAAAGGCGGACAGGTATCCGGTAAGCGGCAGGGTCGGAACA
GGAGAGCGCACGAGGGAGCTTCCAGGGGGAAACGCCTGGTATCTTTATAGTCCTGTCGGGTTTCGCCACC
TCTGACTTGAGCGTCGATTTTTGTGATGCTCGTCAGGGGGGCGGAGCCTATGGAAAAACGCCAGCAACGC
GGCCTTTTTACGGTTCCTGGCCTTTTGCTGGCCTTTTGCTCACATGTTCTTTCCTGCGTTATCCCCTGAT
TCTGTGGATAACCGTATTACCGCCTTTGAGTGAGCTGATACCGCTCGCCGCAGCCGAACGACCGAGCGCA
GCGAGTCAGTGAGCGAGGAAGCGGAAGAGCGCCCAATACGCAAACCGCCTCTCCCCGCGCGTTGGCCGAT
TCATTAATGCAGCTGGCACGACAGGTTTCCCGACTGGAAAGCGGGCAGTGAGCGCAACGCAATTAATGTG
AGTTAGCTCACTCATTAGGCACCCCAGGCTTTACACTTTATGCTTCCGGCTCGTATGTTGTGTGGAATTG
TGAGCGGATAACAATTTCACACAGGAAACAGCTATGACCATGATTACGCCAAGCGCGCAATTAACCCTCA
CTAAAGGGAACAAAAGCTGGAGCTGCAAGCTTAATGTAGTCTTATGCAATACTCTTGTAGTCTTGCAACA
TGGTAACGATGAGTTAGCAACATGCCTTACAAGGAGAGAAAAAGCACCGTGCATGCCGATTGGTGGAAGT
AAGGTGGTACGATCGTGCCTTATTAGGAAGGCAACAGACGGGTCTGACATGGATTGGACGAACCACTGAA
TTGCCGCATTGCAGAGATATTGTATTTAAGTGCCTAGCTCGATACATAAACGGGTCTCTCTGGTTAGACC
AGATCTGAGCCTGGGAGCTCTCTGGCTAACTAGGGAACCCACTGCTTAAGCCTCAATAAAGCTTGCCTTG
AGTGCTTCAAGTAGTGTGTGCCCGTCTGTTGTGTGACTCTGGTAACTAGAGATCCCTCAGACCCTTTTAG
TCAGTGTGGAAAATCTCTAGCAGTGGCGCCCGAACAGGGACTTGAAAGCGAAAGGGAAACCAGAGGAGCT
CTCTCGACGCAGGACTCGGCTTGCTGAAGCGCGCACGGCAAGAGGCGAGGGGCGGCGACTGGTGAGTACG
CCAAAAATTTTGACTAGCGGAGGCTAGAAGGAGAGAGATGGGTGCGAGAGCGTCAGTATTAAGCGGGGGA
GAATTAGATCGCGATGGGAAAAAATTCGGTTAAGGCCAGGGGGAAAGAAAAAATATAAATTAAAACATAT
AGTATGGGCAAGCAGGGAGCTAGAACGATTCGCAGTTAATCCTGGCCTGTTAGAAACATCAGAAGGCTGT
AGACAAATACTGGGACAGCTACAACCATCCCTTCAGACAGGATCAGAAGAACTTAGATCATTATATAATA
CAGTAGCAACCCTCTATTGTGTGCATCAAAGGATAGAGATAAAAGACACCAAGGAAGCTTTAGACAAGAT
AGAGGAAGAGCAAAACAAAAGTAAGACCACCGCACAGCAAGCGGCCGCTGATCTTCAGACCTGGAGGAGG
AGATATGAGGGACAATTGGAGAAGTGAATTATATAAATATAAAGTAGTAAAAATTGAACCATTAGGAGTA
GCACCCACCAAGGCAAAGAGAAGAGTGGTGCAGAGAGAAAAAAGAGCAGTGGGAATAGGAGCTTTGTTCC
TTGGGTTCTTGGGAGCAGCAGGAAGCACTATGGGCGCAGCGTCAATGACGCTGACGGTACAGGCCAGACA
ATTATTGTCTGGTATAGTGCAGCAGCAGAACAATTTGCTGAGGGCTATTGAGGCGCAACAGCATCTGTTG
CAACTCACAGTCTGGGGCATCAAGCAGCTCCAGGCAAGAATCCTGGCTGTGGAAAGATACCTAAAGGATC
AACAGCTCCTGGGGATTTGGGGTTGCTCTGGAAAACTCATTTGCACCACTGCTGTGCCTTGGAATGCTAG
TTGGAGTAATAAATCTCTGGAACAGATTTGGAATCACACGACCTGGATGGAGTGGGACAGAGAAATTAAC
AATTACACAAGCTTAATACACTCCTTAATTGAAGAATCGCAAAACCAGCAAGAAAAGAATGAACAAGAAT
TATTGGAATTAGATAAATGGGCAAGTTTGTGGAATTGGTTTAACATAACAAATTGGCTGTGGTATATAAA
ATTATTCATAATGATAGTAGGAGGCTTGGTAGGTTTAAGAATAGTTTTTGCTGTACTTTCTATAGTGAAT
AGAGTTAGGCAGGGATATTCACCATTATCGTTTCAGACCCACCTCCCAACCCCGAGGGGACCCAGAGAGG
GCCTATTTCCCATGATTCCTTCATATTTGCATATACGATACAAGGCTGTTAGAGAGATAATTAGAATTAA
TTTGACTGTAAACACAAAGATATTAGTACAAAATACGTGACGTAGAAAGTAATAATTTCTTGGGTAGTTT
GCAGTTTTAAAATTATGTTTTAAAATGGACTATCATATGCTTACCGTAACTTGAAAGTATTTCGATTTCT
TGGCTTTATATATCTTGTGGAAAGGACGAAACACCGGCACATCATCATGCACCGTGGTTTTAGAGCTAGA
AATAGCAAGTTAAAATAAGGCTAGTCCGTTATCAACTTGAAAAAGTGGCACCGAGTCGGTGCTTTTTTAA
GCTTGGCGTAACTAGATCTTGAGACAAATGGCAGTATTCATCCACAATTTTAAAAGAAAAGGGGGGATTG
GGGGGTACAGTGCAGGGGAAAGAATAGTAGACATAATAGCAACAGACATACAAACTAAAGAATTACAAAA
ACAAATTACAAAAATTCAAAATTTTCGGGTTTATTACAGGGACAGCAGAGATCCACTTTGGCGCCGGCTC
GAGGGGG
Features (pLannotate 1.2.2; 29 found; start..end, strand, type, name):
     14..80      +  CDS            small t antigen (fragment): SV40 (simian virus 40) small t antigen
    106..317     +  promoter       EF-1α core promoter: core promoter for human elongation factor EF-1α
    318..1256    +  intron         EF-1α intron A: intron upstream of the start codon of human EF-1α
   1278..1877    +  CDS            PuroR (fragment): puromycin N-acetyltransferase; pac from Streptomyces; confers resistance to puromycin
   1893..2481    +  misc_feature   WPRE: woodchuck hepatitis virus posttranscriptional regulatory element
   2532..2551    +  misc_feature   cPPT/CTS (fragment): central polypurine tract and central termination sequence of HIV-1
   2553..2786    +  LTR            3' LTR (ΔU3): self-inactivating 3' long terminal repeat (LTR) from HIV-1
   2864..2985    +  polyA_signal   SV40 poly(A) signal: SV40 polyadenylation signal
   3025..3160    +  rep_origin     SV40 ori: SV40 origin of replication
   3181..3199    -  promoter       T7 promoter: promoter for bacteriophage T7 RNA polymerase
   3207..3362    +  CDS            lacZα (fragment): LacZα fragment of β-galactosidase; lacZ fragment
   3367..3795    +  rep_origin     f1 ori (sequence partly withheld): f1 bacteriophage origin of replication; arrow indicates direction of (+) strand synthesis
   3848..3952    +  promoter       AmpR promoter: bla
   3953..4813    +  CDS            AmpR: β-lactamase; bla; confers resistance to ampicillin, carbenicillin, and related antibiotics
   4984..5572    +  rep_origin     ori: high-copy-number ColE1/pMB1/pBR322/pUC origin of replication
   5755..5847    +  CDS            lacI (fragment): lac repressor; lacI; The lac repressor binds to the lac operator to inhibit transcription in E. coli. This inhibition can be relieved by adding lactose or isopropyl-β-D-thiogalactopyranoside (IPTG).
   5860..5881    +  protein_bind   CAP binding site: CAP binding activates transcription in the presence of cAMP. E. coli catabolite activator protein
   5896..5926    +  promoter       lac promoter: promoter for the E. coli lac operon
   5934..5950    +  protein_bind   lac operator: The lac repressor binds to the lac operator to inhibit transcription in E. coli. This inhibition can be relieved by adding lactose or isopropyl-β-D-thiogalactopyranoside (IPTG). lac repressor encoded by lacI
   5995..6013    +  promoter       T3 promoter: promoter for bacteriophage T3 RNA polymerase
   6041..6267    +  promoter       RSV promoter: Rous sarcoma virus enhancer/promoter
   6268..6448    +  LTR            5' LTR (truncated): truncated 5' long terminal repeat (LTR) from HIV-1
   6495..6620    +  misc_feature   HIV-1 Ψ: packaging signal of human immunodeficiency virus type 1
   6604..6967    +  CDS            HIV-1 gag (fragment): gag protein from human immunodeficiency virus 1; gag
   7113..7346    +  misc_feature   RRE: The Rev response element (RRE) of HIV-1 allows for Rev-dependent mRNA export from the nucleus to the cytoplasm.
   7723..7749    +  CDS            Rev (fragment): human immunodeficiency virus 1 (HIV-1) Rev protein; rev; enhances nuclear export of unspliced and incompletely spliced viral mRNAs
   7753..7993    +  promoter       U6 promoter: RNA polymerase III promoter for human U6 snRNA
   8023..8098    +  misc_RNA       gRNA scaffold: guide RNA scaffold for the Streptococcus pyogenes CRISPR/Cas9 system
   8154..8271    +  misc_feature   cPPT/CTS: central polypurine tract and central termination sequence of HIV-1
