[The description below was written by a language model from this plasmid's Addgene catalogue record and pLannotate feature annotations shown in this document.]
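Description:
PRKDC gRNA (BRDN0001149438) is a third-generation lentiviral guide RNA plasmid built on the lentiGuide-Puro backbone. It is designed to direct Streptococcus pyogenes Cas9 to the human PRKDC gene, which encodes the catalytic subunit of DNA-dependent protein kinase (DNA-PKcs). The 8.3 kb plasmid is maintained in E. coli through a high-copy ColE1/pUC-type origin and an ampicillin resistance gene. An f1 origin, an SV40 origin and lac/T7/T3 promoter remnants are also present in the bacterial backbone.

The viral genome is transcribed in packaging cells from an RSV promoter fused to a truncated HIV-1 5' LTR, which makes it Tat-independent. It carries the Ψ packaging signal with a gag fragment, the Rev response element for nuclear export of the genomic RNA, a cPPT/CTS element and a self-inactivating ΔU3 3' LTR followed by an SV40 polyadenylation signal. Between the LTRs there are two expression units. A human U6 RNA polymerase III promoter drives the 20-nucleotide PRKDC spacer joined to the SpCas9 gRNA scaffold. The EF-1α core promoter with its intron A drives puromycin N-acetyltransferase, which allows selection of transduced mammalian cells, and a downstream WPRE enhances transcript expression.

The plasmid does not encode Cas9, so it must be paired with a separate Cas9 vector such as lentiCas9-Blast or used in cells that already express the nuclease. The guide was designed against two PRKDC reference transcripts and belongs to a human kinome gRNA collection. It is suited to knockout of PRKDC in human cells by lentiviral delivery.
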