Addgene plasmid #77863: PRKDC gRNA (BRDN0001149438)
Purpose: 3rd generation lentiviral gRNA plasmid targeting human PRKDC
Depositing lab: John Doench & David Root. Depositing organization: Broad Institute. Publication: Optimized sgRNA design to maximize activity and minimize off-target effects of CRISPR-Cas9. Doench JG, Fusi N, Sullender M, Hegde M, Vaimberg EW, Donovan KF, Smith I, Tothova Z, Wilen C, Orchard R, Virgin HW, Listgarten J, Root DE. Nat Biotechnol. 2016 Jan 18. doi: 10.1038/nbt.3437. PubMed 26780180.
Backbone
  Vector backbone: lentiGuide-Puro
  Backbone manufacturer: Zhang Lab (Addgene plasmid # 52963)
  Vector type: Mammalian Expression, Lentiviral, CRISPR
  Selectable markers: Puromycin
Growth in bacteria
  Bacterial resistance: Ampicillin, 100 μg/mL
  Growth temperature: 37°C
  Growth strain: DH5alpha
  Copy number: High Copy
Gene/Insert
  Gene/Insert name: PRKDC (alt names: PRKDC; NM_001081640.1)
  gRNA/shRNA sequence: GCACATCATCATGCACCGTG
  Species: H. sapiens (human)
  Entrez Gene: PRKDC (a.k.a. DNA-PKC, DNA-PKcs, DNAPK, DNAPKc, DNPK1, HYRC, HYRC1, IMD26, XRCC7, p350)
  Promoter: hU6
  Cloning method: Unknown
  Sequencing primers: 5′ U6-F; 3′ pS2-R
Terms and licenses: Academic/Nonprofit Terms; Industry Terms: Not Available to Industry
Depositor comments: The gRNA was designed to target the following Genbank reference sequence(s): NM_001081640.1,NM_006904.6. Note that this plasmid does NOT contain Cas9. It should be used in conjunction with lentiCas9-Blast (Addgene #52962) or otherwise with cell lines already expressing Cas9. Browse the full kinome gRNA library at http://www.addgene.org/pooled-library/broadgpp-human-kinome/ or visit http://www.broadinstitute.org/rnai/public/ for detailed protocols and information.
How to cite: PRKDC gRNA (BRDN0001149438) was a gift from John Doench & David Root (Addgene plasmid # 77863 ; http://n2t.net/addgene:77863 ; RRID:Addgene_77863)
