>Addgene plasmid #77863 | PRKDC gRNA (BRDN0001149438) | depositor partial sequence | sequence record 145323 | Target Sequence
GCACATCATCATGCACCGTG
