>Addgene plasmid #77863 | PRKDC gRNA (BRDN0001149438) | addgene partial sequence | sequence record 188545 | hU6-F
GTAGGAAAGTAATAATTTCTTGGGTAGTTTGCAGTTTTAAAATTATGTTTTAAAATGGACTATCATATGC
TTACCGTAACTTGAAAGTATTTCGATTTCTTGGCTTTATATATCTTGTGGAAAGGACGAAACACCGGCAC
ATCATCATGCACCGTGGTTTTAGAGCTAGAAATAGCAAGTTAAAATAAGGCTAGTCCGTTATCAACTTGA
AAAAGTGGCACCGAGTCGGTGCTTTTTTAAGCTTGGCGTAACTAGATCTTGAGACAAATGGCAGTATTCA
TCCACAATTTTAAAAGAAAAGGGGGGATTGGGGGGTACAGTGCAGGGGAAAGAATAGTAGACATAATAGC
AACAGACATACAAACTAAAGAATTACAAAAACAAATTACAAAAATTCAAAATTTTCGGGTTTATTACAGG
GACAGCAGAGATCCACTTTGGCGCCGGCTCGAGGGGGCCCGGGTGCAAAGATGGATAAAGTTTTAAACAG
AGAGGAATCTTTGCAGCTAATGGACCTTCTAGGTCTTGAAAGGAGTGGGAATTGGCTCCGGTGCCCGTCA
GTGGGCAGAG
